Addgene plasmid #186645: pJMH142
Purpose: aadA.co-TaadA-PJ23107-eYFP.co between homology arms for pilA
Depositing lab: Adam Arkin. Depositing organization: University of California, Berkeley. Publication: Acetaminophen production in the edible, filamentous cyanobacterium Arthrospira platensis. Hilzinger JM, Friedline S, Sivanandan D, Cheng YF, Yamazaki S, Clark DS, Skerker JM, Arkin AP. Biotechnol Bioeng. 2025 Jan;122(1):44-52. doi: 10.1002/bit.28858. Epub 2024 Oct 11. PubMed 39392130.
Backbone
  Vector backbone: pJMH020
  Backbone manufacturer: Genscript
  Backbone size w/o insert (bp): 4636
  Vector type: Bacterial Expression, Synthetic Biology
  Selectable markers: Streptomycin/Spectinomycin
Growth in bacteria
  Bacterial resistance: Ampicillin, 100 μg/mL
  Growth temperature: 37°C
  Growth strain: DH5alpha
  Copy number: Unknown
Gene/Insert
  Gene/Insert name: aadA.co-TaadA-PJ23107-eYFP.co
  Insert size (bp): 1863
Resource information
  A portion of this plasmid was derived from a plasmid made by: Genscript Corp.
Terms and licenses: Academic/Nonprofit Terms; Industry Terms: Not Available to Industry
Depositor comments: Please visit https://www.biorxiv.org/content/10.1101/2022.06.30.498297v1 for bioRxiv preprint.
How to cite: pJMH142 was a gift from Adam Arkin (Addgene plasmid # 186645 ; http://n2t.net/addgene:186645 ; RRID:Addgene_186645)
