[The description below was written by a language model from this plasmid's Addgene catalogue record and pLannotate feature annotations shown in this document.]
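Description:
pJMH142 is a genome-integration (homologous recombination) plasmid built on the pJMH020 backbone, a synthesized pUC-type vector, and catalogued under bacterial expression and synthetic biology. It is propagated in E. coli through a high-copy ColE1/pUC origin and selected with ampicillin via the AmpR (β-lactamase) gene and its native promoter. The sequenced record is about 6.5 kb, consistent with the stated backbone plus a roughly 1.9 kb insert. Remnants of the cloning vector are annotated around the payload: lacZα, lacI and rop fragments, a bom fragment, and the lac promoter with its operator and CAP site.

The payload is a two-gene cassette placed between homology arms for pilA. The arms are not annotated, but the unannotated stretches of roughly 1 kb on either side of the cassette are where they would be expected to lie. The cassette contains a codon-optimized aadA gene, which confers streptomycin/spectinomycin resistance and serves as the selectable marker in the target organism. It is followed by the aadA terminator region, which the annotation tool picks up as a short qacE fragment. Downstream, the constitutive synthetic promoter J23107 drives a codon-optimized eYFP. The promoter itself is not annotated, although a lac operator sequence is detected just upstream of the EYFP coding sequence. The record does not state which promoter drives aadA.

Double crossover at the arms would replace or interrupt the pilA locus with the marker and fluorescent reporter. The associated publication concerns engineering of the filamentous cyanobacterium Arthrospira platensis, which suggests the plasmid is used to test integration and reporter expression at pilA in that host, although the catalogue fields do not name the host.
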