Features (pLannotate 1.2.2; 14 found; start..end, strand, type, name):
    137..236     +  misc_feature   bom (fragment): basis of mobility region from pBR322
    242..396     -  CDS            lacZα (fragment): LacZα fragment of β-galactosidase; lacZ fragment
   1397..2185    +  CDS            aadA: S3AD_ECOLX - Experimental evidence at protein level: Swiss-Prot protein existence level 1. Mediates bacterial resistance to the antibiotics streptomycin and spectinomycin. From Escherichia coli.
   2352..2441    +  CDS            qacE (fragment): QACE_ECOLX - Protein inferred from homology: Swiss-Prot protein existence level 3. Multidrug exporter. Is implicated for the resistance to bacteriocidal quaternary ammonium compounds. From Escherichia coli.
   2489..2505    +  protein_bind   lac operator: The lac repressor binds to the lac operator to inhibit transcription in E. coli. This inhibition can be relieved by adding lactose or isopropyl-β-D-thiogalactopyranoside (IPTG). lac repressor encoded by lacI
   2540..3256    +  CDS            EYFP: EYFP is a basic (constitutively fluorescent) green/yellow fluorescent protein published in 1996, derived from Aequorea victoria. It is reported to be a very rapidly-maturing weak dimer with high acid sensitivity.
   4297..4313    -  protein_bind   lac operator: The lac repressor binds to the lac operator to inhibit transcription in E. coli. This inhibition can be relieved by adding lactose or isopropyl-β-D-thiogalactopyranoside (IPTG). lac repressor encoded by lacI
   4321..4351    -  promoter       lac promoter: promoter for the E. coli lac operon
   4366..4387    -  protein_bind   CAP binding site: CAP binding activates transcription in the presence of cAMP. E. coli catabolite activator protein
   4400..4492    -  CDS            lacI (fragment): lac repressor; lacI; The lac repressor binds to the lac operator to inhibit transcription in E. coli. This inhibition can be relieved by adding lactose or isopropyl-β-D-thiogalactopyranoside (IPTG).
   4675..5263    -  rep_origin     ori: high-copy-number ColE1/pMB1/pBR322/pUC origin of replication
   5434..6294    -  CDS            AmpR: β-lactamase; bla; confers resistance to ampicillin, carbenicillin, and related antibiotics
   6295..6399    -  promoter       AmpR promoter: bla
   6494..35      +  CDS            rop (fragment) (across the origin): Rop protein, which maintains plasmids at low copy number; rop
>Addgene plasmid #186645 | pJMH142 | addgene full sequence | sequence record 377049 | Addgene NGS Result
TCGCGCGTTTCGGTGATGACGGTGAAAACCTCTGACACATGCAGCTCCCGGAGACGGTCACAGCTTGTCT
GTAAGCGGATGCCGGGAGCAGACAAGCCCGTCAGGGCGCGTCAGCGGGTGTTGGCGGGTGTCGGGGCTGG
CTTAACTATGCGGCATCAGAGCAGATTGTACTGAGAGTGCACCATATGCGGTGTGAAATACCGCACAGAT
GCGTAAGGAGAAAATACCGCATCAGGCGCCATTCGCCATTCAGGCTGCGCAACTGTTGGGAAGGGCGATC
GGTGCGGGCCTCTTCGCTATTACGCCAGCTGGCGAAAGGGGGATGTGCTGCAAGGCGATTAAGTTGGGTA
ACGCCAGGGTTTTCCCAGTCACGACGTTGTAAAACGACGGCCAGTGGAATCTTGTGCGAATTGAGGTAAC
CTCAGATCCTATCCTTGAGGTTGATTGCGTATTTCTGGGGAAAACGGAGTTTCCTCGGCCCTATAATGAA
ACTGATAAGGAGGAAGATTGATGCGAAAATACATCATTTTTCGGGCTGATAAGGGTGAACCTGGTTGGAA
AGAACGTAAACTCCAACATACCCAGGGTTTAACTAGAATTTTGGCTGAACATTTCGACTCTTCTGATCAA
CCTATTCCTGAGTTGGGATATCGACCGAGGGAGTTTATTCGTATTGATGGGTTGCATAATCCCACTGAAC
ATGGCTACAGCACCCATTATCGTCAGGGTGACTGGGAAGTAACTAGGGTAGAAAGTTACTCTCCTGATGT
GTCTATGGCTGAGTTTGATATGATCGTGATTTGCTTTTGCAAATATAGCCCTGTTAATGGTCCTGTGCAA
CCTATGCCAGAGCGTCGAGTGTCTGTAGATGGGTTCGCTGGGGATGAGAAGCGGTTGGAGCAATGGCACG
AGTCCCAAAAGAAACCGACTGAGGTTTAGTTGGTCCCCGGTTTGCTTATTTGACTAGCCAGATTCGCCAC
GACAACAGAACCGCCAGCAGGGAAGAGGGGAATAGAACCGCGAAAAGAGCGATCGCATTGGTTTCGGGAA
TGGCGAAATTTGGCCCGCCATATTTGATCAGTAAGGATAGCCCTAGGGATAGGATCAGGATTTTGGCCAC
CAATAACAGTTTGTTGTCCATTTATATATAGGATGCGATGGGATGCGATCGCCTATATTTTACCAATTGG
TGGCGGCCTTAACCCCCTAAGCCCTATGTCTGACACCCAGTCACCCCAACCGCCTTAGTCGGTATTCCCC
ACTGGGTGGGCGATACACGATTTCCCGGAAAAATTGAAAAAAAATTTTGTGGCAGGTGATATGATTTGCG
ATCGAGGTGGGTAAGTTAGAACTACAGAAAACAAATAACCTCATTTCACCCCGAGGAGAACGAATTATGA
GAGAAGCTGTGATCGCCGAGGTTTCAACACAGTTATCCGAAGTTGTAGGGGTTATCGAACGACATTTAGA
GCCAACCTTATTGGCGGTACACTTGTATGGTTCAGCTGTCGATGGAGGCCTTAAACCCCATTCCGATATT
GACCTTCTGGTCACTGTGACAGTTAGACTTGATGAAACCACTAGAAGGGCCCTGATCAATGACTTATTAG
AAACTTCTGCAAGTCCTGGTGAAAGTGAGATATTGAGGGCGGTAGAAGTCACAATTGTCGTGCACGATGA
CATTATCCCCTGGAGATACCCCGCTAAAAGGGAACTGCAATTTGGAGAGTGGCAGCGAAACGATATTCTA
GCAGGCATATTCGAACCTGCGACTATCGATATTGACCTTGCTATACTGTTGACAAAAGCCCGCGAGCATT
CTGTGGCACTAGTTGGACCGGCTGCCGAAGAATTATTTGATCCTGTTCCGGAACAAGACCTTTTCGAAGC
ACTGAATGAGACCCTAACTCTCTGGAACAGTCCACCCGATTGGGCCGGAGACGAGCGGAATGTTGTATTA
ACCTTGAGCCGAATCTGGTATTCGGCGGTGACTGGCAAAATAGCTCCAAAAGATGTTGCAGCGGACTGGG
CTATGGAAAGGTTACCTGCACAATATCAGCCGGTTATACTAGAGGCACGGCAAGCGTACCTCGGGCAGGA
AGAGGATCGCTTAGCTTCAAGAGCCGACCAATTGGAAGAGTTCGTACACTACGTCAAAGGGGAAATTACC
AAAGTCGTGGGTAAATAATGTCTAACAATTCGTTCAAGCCGACGCCGCTTCGCGGCGCGGCTTAACTCAA
GCGTTAGATGCACTAAGCACATAATTGCTCACAGCCAAACTATCAGGTCAAGTCTGCTTTTATTATTTTT
AAGCGTGCATAATAAGCCCTACACAAATTGGGAGATATATCATGAAAGGCTGGCTTTTTCTTGTTATCGC
AATAGTTGGCGAAGTAATCGCAACATCCGCATTAAAATCTAGCGAGGGCTTTACTAAGCTGATCCGGGGA
GTTTACGGCTAGCTCAGCCCTAGGTATTATGCTAGCTATTGTGAGCGGATAACAATTTCACACATACTAG
AGAAAGAGGAGAAATACTAATGGTATCTAAAGGTGAAGAGCTGTTTACCGGAGTTGTACCCATTTTAGTT
GAATTGGATGGCGACGTAAACGGGCATAAATTCTCAGTCTCCGGGGAAGGAGAGGGAGATGCAACTTATG
GCAAACTAACACTCAAATTTATCTGTACCACTGGGAAACTACCAGTCCCCTGGCCTACTCTCGTGACAAC
CTTTGGCTATGGGTTACAATGCTTCGCAAGGTATCCAGATCACATGAAACAGCACGACTTTTTCAAATCA
GCGATGCCTGAAGGCTACGTTCAAGAGCGAACAATATTTTTCAAAGATGACGGAAACTACAAAACAAGAG
CGGAAGTTAGGTTTGAGGGTGATACCCTGGTAAACCGCATCGAATTGAAAGGAATCGATTTCAAAGAGGA
CGGTAACATACTTGGACATAAACTGGAATACAACTACAACTCGCACAACGTCTACATCATGGCTGATAAA
CAGAAAAATGGTATCAAAGTGAACTTCAAAATCAGACATAACATCGAGGATGGGTCAGTTCAGTTAGCCG
ACCACTACCAACAGAATACTCCGATCGGTGATGGACCGGTTTTATTGCCAGACAACCATTATCTTTCTTA
CCAGAGTGCTCTGAGCAAAGATCCTAATGAAAAACGGGACCACATGGTCCTTCTGGAGTTTGTGACCGCT
GCCGGCATTACTCTAGGGATGGATGAACTCTATAAATAACAGATAATCTAGCAGTTTAGGTTTCAGATGG
AGTCAGCTAGGGTCTTTAACCCCATCGTCAACTATAAGATGGAGAGATGGCATACGGTGACACTGTTAAA
GCCATAACTATATTGCTCTTGTTGATAAAATCAGAAACTGAGGCCACTTGAGAGTATTGTAAATAGGTAG
TACAGTAGTGCTACCTATTTTGTTTTAAAATAACTAATTGAGTTTATCGCTGGGACTATGGTTGATAATC
AGATGTCGGAAAAGCAGAATATTTTATCAGCAGAAGCTGATATTTACTTGCATAAAAGGGATTATCAACA
AGCAGCCATTTTATATGAACAAGCCATCAATCTCAATCCCGACTATAAATATAATTACTGGAAACTGGGG
TTAACCCTGCTGCTACAGGAGCGGGAGGAAGAAGCCCAGACCACCTGGCTGGTGGCGATGAGTGATGGAG
ACCCAGAACAGATTGACCAGTGGACGATAGACTTACTCGAGGTGCTATCATCAGAAGCCGATGCACGAAC
CTCCGCCGAAGACTATTCCGTGGCTTGGGGGATTCGCCAACACATTTTAGAAATAAACCCCCATGGTATT
GATAATATATTAAAGTTAATTGATTTGTCAATTACCCTGACAACCTATACCGGAAATGAGATCGCAGAAT
ATGGACTGGTTCCCTTACTGCAACAGGAGTCCATCAATGTCAATCCAGATTTACTACTGCACCTGTGGAA
AAAACTCCTAGTTGTAGATGCAATTAATCCCCTATCTCTGGAATTGGGAGAGGCGGTGATTAACCATCTT
GGTGAGCAACCGGAGTTTGTCACTAGCTTAATCCCTAAATTATACGATATTGCCTATTCCTTTGGTGAAA
TAGGTATAGCCAAGGGCTATGGAGAGTTGTTGTTGAACCTGGCACCGCATCATCAAGAGTTGCTGAGGGC
TCTGGCTCAATTTTGTATTCAATTAACCGAGTATGACCATGGCATTGAATATGCCAGACTGGCGTAATCA
TGGTCATAGCTGTTTCCTGTGTGAAATTGTTATCCGCTCACAATTCCACACAACATACGAGCCGGAAGCA
TAAAGTGTAAAGCCTGGGGTGCCTAATGAGTGAGCTAACTCACATTAATTGCGTTGCGCTCACTGCCCGC
TTTCCAGTCGGGAAACCTGTCGTGCCAGCTGCATTAATGAATCGGCCAACGCGCGGGGAGAGGCGGTTTG
CGTATTGGGCGCTCTTCCGCTTCCTCGCTCACTGACTCGCTGCGCTCGGTCGTTCGGCTGCGGCGAGCGG
TATCAGCTCACTCAAAGGCGGTAATACGGTTATCCACAGAATCAGGGGATAACGCAGGAAAGAACATGTG
AGCAAAAGGCCAGCAAAAGGCCAGGAACCGTAAAAAGGCCGCGTTGCTGGCGTTTTTCCATAGGCTCCGC
CCCCCTGACGAGCATCACAAAAATCGACGCTCAAGTCAGAGGTGGCGAAACCCGACAGGACTATAAAGAT
ACCAGGCGTTTCCCCCTGGAAGCTCCCTCGTGCGCTCTCCTGTTCCGACCCTGCCGCTTACCGGATACCT
GTCCGCCTTTCTCCCTTCGGGAAGCGTGGCGCTTTCTCATAGCTCACGCTGTAGGTATCTCAGTTCGGTG
TAGGTCGTTCGCTCCAAGCTGGGCTGTGTGCACGAACCCCCCGTTCAGCCCGACCGCTGCGCCTTATCCG
GTAACTATCGTCTTGAGTCCAACCCGGTAAGACACGACTTATCGCCACTGGCAGCAGCCACTGGTAACAG
GATTAGCAGAGCGAGGTATGTAGGCGGTGCTACAGAGTTCTTGAAGTGGTGGCCTAACTACGGCTACACT
AGAAGAACAGTATTTGGTATCTGCGCTCTGCTGAAGCCAGTTACCTTCGGAAAAAGAGTTGGTAGCTCTT
GATCCGGCAAACAAACCACCGCTGGTAGCGGTGGTTTTTTTGTTTGCAAGCAGCAGATTACGCGCAGAAA
AAAAGGATCTCAAGAAGATCCTTTGATCTTTTCTACGGGGTCTGACGCTCAGTGGAACGAAAACTCACGT
TAAGGGATTTTGGTCATGAGATTATCAAAAAGGATCTTCACCTAGATCCTTTTAAATTAAAAATGAAGTT
TTAAATCAATCTAAAGTATATATGAGTAAACTTGGTCTGACAGTTACCAATGCTTAATCAGTGAGGCACC
TATCTCAGCGATCTGTCTATTTCGTTCATCCATAGTTGCCTGACTCCCCGTCGTGTAGATAACTACGATA
CGGGAGGGCTTACCATCTGGCCCCAGTGCTGCAATGATACCGCGAGACCCACGCTCACCGGCTCCAGATT
TATCAGCAATAAACCAGCCAGCCGGAAGGGCCGAGCGCAGAAGTGGTCCTGCAACTTTATCCGCCTCCAT
CCAGTCTATTAATTGTTGCCGGGAAGCTAGAGTAAGTAGTTCGCCAGTTAATAGTTTGCGCAACGTTGTT
GCCATTGCTACAGGCATCGTGGTGTCACGCTCGTCGTTTGGTATGGCTTCATTCAGCTCCGGTTCCCAAC
GATCAAGGCGAGTTACATGATCCCCCATGTTGTGCAAAAAAGCGGTTAGCTCCTTCGGTCCTCCGATCGT
TGTCAGAAGTAAGTTGGCCGCAGTGTTATCACTCATGGTTATGGCAGCACTGCATAATTCTCTTACTGTC
ATGCCATCCGTAAGATGCTTTTCTGTGACTGGTGAGTACTCAACCAAGTCATTCTGAGAATAGTGTATGC
GGCGACCGAGTTGCTCTTGCCCGGCGTCAATACGGGATAATACCGCGCCACATAGCAGAACTTTAAAAGT
GCTCATCATTGGAAAACGTTCTTCGGGGCGAAAACTCTCAAGGATCTTACCGCTGTTGAGATCCAGTTCG
ATGTAACCCACTCGTGCACCCAACTGATCTTCAGCATCTTTTACTTTCACCAGCGTTTCTGGGTGAGCAA
AAACAGGAAGGCAAAATGCCGCAAAAAAGGGAATAAGGGCGACACGGAAATGTTGAATACTCATACTCTT
CCTTTTTCAATATTATTGAAGCATTTATCAGGGTTATTGTCTCATGAGCGGATACATATTTGAATGTATT
TAGAAAAATAAACAAATAGGGGTTCCGCGCACATTTCCCCGAAAAGTGCCACCTGACGTCTAAGAAACCA
TTATTATCATGACATTAACCTATAAAAATAGGCGTATCACGAGGCCCTTTCGTC
